Addgene plasmid #174635: pB80-KIF1A(1-365)-mVenus-SSPB(micro)
Purpose: Non-processive monomeric KIF1A for optogenetic heterodimerization to iLID via SSPB(micro)
Depositing lab: Lukas Kapitein. Depositing organization: Utrecht University. Publication: An optimized toolbox for the optogenetic control of intracellular transport. Nijenhuis W, van Grinsven MMP, Kapitein LC. J Cell Biol. 2020 Apr 6;219(4). pii: 133834. doi: 10.1083/jcb.201907149. PubMed 32328628.
Backbone
  Vector backbone: B-actin
  Vector type: Mammalian Expression
Growth in bacteria
  Bacterial resistance: Ampicillin, 100 μg/mL
  Growth temperature: 37°C
  Growth strain: DH5alpha
  Copy number: High Copy
Gene/Insert
  Gene/Insert name: KIF1A(1-365)-mVenus-SSPB(micro)
  Species: M. musculus (mouse), Synthetic
  Insert size (bp): 2369
  Mutation: mmKIF1A(aa1-365): Pro202Ala; mVenus: Met1Del, Thr154Met; SSPB:Arg73Gln
  Entrez Gene: Kif1a (a.k.a. A, ATSV, C630002N23Rik, Gm1626, Kn, Kns1)
  Promoter: Chicken beta-actin
  Tag / fusion protein: mVenus-SSPB(micro) (C terminal on insert)
  Cloning method: Restriction Enzyme; 5′ cloning site unknown (unknown if destroyed)
Terms and licenses: Academic/Nonprofit Terms; Industry Terms: Not Available to Industry
Depositor comments: Internal plasmid ID: WN362
How to cite: pB80-KIF1A(1-365)-mVenus-SSPB(micro) was a gift from Lukas Kapitein (Addgene plasmid # 174635 ; http://n2t.net/addgene:174635 ; RRID:Addgene_174635)
