[The description below was written by a language model from this plasmid's Addgene catalogue record and pLannotate feature annotations shown in this document.]
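Description:
pB80-KIF1A(1-365)-mVenus-SSPB(micro) is a mammalian expression plasmid built on a chicken β-actin promoter backbone. It is propagated in E. coli through a high-copy ColE1/pUC-type origin and selected with ampicillin via the β-lactamase gene and its native promoter. The feature table, generated from an 8.3 kb sequence assembly labelled as a partial NGS result, also shows remnants of lac regulatory elements, lacZα, rop and bom, which are leftovers of the cloning vector's history rather than functional parts of the design. No mammalian selection marker is annotated.

The expression cassette runs from the chicken β-actin promoter, which spans the numbering origin, through a chimeric chicken β-actin/rabbit β-globin intron that promotes efficient transcript processing, into a single fusion open reading frame, and ends at an SV40 polyadenylation signal. The fusion encodes residues 1–365 of mouse KIF1A, the motor domain region, recorded with a Pro202Ala change. The automated annotation labels this segment as a fragment of the related kinesin-3 Kif1c, most likely reflecting motor-domain homology rather than a different insert. It is followed at the C-terminus by the yellow fluorescent protein mVenus (lacking its initiator methionine, with Thr154Met) and by SSPB(micro), an SspB fragment carrying Arg73Gln.

According to the record, the truncated KIF1A is a non-processive monomeric motor. SSPB(micro) serves as the binding partner for iLID, so illumination recruits the motor to an iLID-tagged cargo supplied from a separate construct, while mVenus allows the motor to be visualised. The plasmid belongs to a toolbox for optogenetic control of intracellular transport.
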