Features (pLannotate 1.2.2; 18 found; start..end, strand, type, name):
    106..1075    +  intron         chimeric intron: chimera between introns from chicken β-actin and rabbit β-globin
   1139..2239    +  CDS            Kif1c (fragment): KIF1C_MOUSE - Experimental evidence at protein level: Swiss-Prot protein existence level 1. Motor required for the retrograde transport of Golgi vesicles to the endoplasmic reticulum. Has a microtubule plus end-directed motility (By similarity). From Mus musculus (Mouse).
   2330..3046    +  CDS            mVenus: mVenus is a basic (constitutively fluorescent) yellow fluorescent protein published in 2006, derived from Aequorea victoria. It is reported to be a rapidly-maturing monomer with moderate acid sensitivity.
   3176..3505    +  CDS            sspB (fragment): SSPB_HAEIN - Experimental evidence at protein level: Swiss-Prot protein existence level 1. Also stimulates degradation of the N-terminus of RseA (residues 1-108, alone or in complex with sigma-E) by ClpX-ClpP in a non-ssrA-mediated fashion. From Haemophilus influenzae (strain ATCC 51907 / DSM 11121 / KW20 / Rd).
   3530..3615    +  CDS            large T antigen (fragment): large T antigen from SV40 (simian virus 40)
   3638..3772    +  polyA_signal   SV40 poly(A) signal: SV40 polyadenylation signal
   3810..3826    -  protein_bind   lac operator: The lac repressor binds to the lac operator to inhibit transcription in E. coli. This inhibition can be relieved by adding lactose or isopropyl-β-D-thiogalactopyranoside (IPTG). lac repressor encoded by lacI
   3834..3864    -  promoter       lac promoter: promoter for the E. coli lac operon
   3879..3900    -  protein_bind   CAP binding site: CAP binding activates transcription in the presence of cAMP. E. coli catabolite activator protein
   3913..4005    -  CDS            lacI (fragment): lac repressor; lacI; The lac repressor binds to the lac operator to inhibit transcription in E. coli. This inhibition can be relieved by adding lactose or isopropyl-β-D-thiogalactopyranoside (IPTG).
   4188..4776    -  rep_origin     ori: high-copy-number ColE1/pMB1/pBR322/pUC origin of replication
   4947..5807    -  CDS            AmpR: β-lactamase; bla; confers resistance to ampicillin, carbenicillin, and related antibiotics
   5808..5912    -  promoter       AmpR promoter: bla
   6007..6042    +  CDS            rop (fragment): Rop protein, which maintains plasmids at low copy number; rop
   6144..6243    +  misc_feature   bom (fragment): basis of mobility region from pBR322
   6249..6403    -  CDS            lacZα (fragment): LacZα fragment of β-galactosidase; lacZ fragment
   8203..8318    +  promoter       chicken β-actin promoter (fragment): contains a 21-bp deletion relative to the standard chicken β-actin promoter
   8317..105     +  promoter       chicken β-actin promoter (fragment) (across the origin): contains a 21-bp deletion relative to the standard chicken β-actin promoter
>Addgene plasmid #174635 | pB80-KIF1A(1-365)-mVenus-SSPB(micro) | addgene full sequence | sequence record 346993 | Addgene Partial NGS Result
AGAGGTGCGGCGGCAGCCAATCAGAGCGGCGCGCTCCGAAAGTTTCCTTTTATGGCGAGGCGGCGGCGGC
GGCGGCCCTATAAAAAGCGAAGCGCGCGGCGGGCGGGAGTCGCTGCGCGCTGCCTTCGCCCCGTGCCCCG
CTCCGCCGCCGCCTCGCGCCGCCCGCCCCGGCTCTGACTGACCGCGTTACTCCCACAGGTGAGCGGGCGG
GACGGCCCTTCTCCTCCGGGCTGTAATTAGCGCTTGGTTTAATGACGGCTCGTTTCTTTTCTGTGGCTGC
GTGAAAGCCTTAAAGGGCTCCGGGAGGGCCCTTTGTGCGGGGGGGAGCGGCTCGGGGGGTGCGTGCGTGT
GTGTGTGCGTGGGGAGCGCCGCGTGCGGCTCCGCGCTGCCCGGCGGCTGTGAGCGCTGCGGGCGCGGCGC
GGGGCTTTGTGCGCTCCGCAGTGTGCGCGAGGGGAGCGCGGCCGGGGGCGGTGCCCCGCGGTGCGGGGGG
GGCTGCGAGGGGAACAAAGGCTGCGTGCGGGGTGTGTGCGTGGGGGGGTGAGCAGGGGGTGTGGGCGCGG
CGGTCGGGCTGTAACCCCCCCCTGCACCCCCCTCCCCGAGTTGCTGAGCACGGCCCGGCTTCGGGTGCGG
GGCTCCGTGCGGGGCGTGGCGCGGGGCTCGCCGTGCCGGGCGGGGGGTGGCGGCAGGTGGGGGTGCCGGG
CGGGGCGGGGCCGCCTCGGGCCGGGGAGGGCTCGGGGGAGGGGCGCGGCGGCCCCCGGAGCGCCGGCGGC
TGTCGAGGCGCGGCGAGCCGCAGCCATTGCCTTTTATGGTAATCGTGCGAGAGGGCGCAGGGACTTCCTT
TGTCCCAAATCTGTGCGGAGCCGAAATCTGGGAGGCGCCGCCGCACCCCCTCTAGCGGGCGCGGGGCGAA
GCGGTGCGGCGCCGGCAGGAAGGAAATGGGCGGGGAGGGCCTTCGTGCGTCGCCGCGCCGCCGTCCCCTT
CTCCATCTCCAGCCTCGGGGCTGTCCGCAGGGGGACGGCTGCCTTCGGGGGGGACGGGGCAGGGCGGGGT
TCGGCTTCTGGCGTGTGACCGGCGGGGTTTATATCTTCCCTTCTCTGTTCCTCCGCAGCCCCCAAGCTAG
GCAATTGGGCGCGCCACCATGGCCGGGGCTTCGGTGAAGGTGGCGGTGCGTGTCCGCCCCTTCAACTCCC
GGGAAATGAGCCGAGACTCCAAGTGCATCATTCAGATGTCTGGAAGCACCACCACTATTGTCAACCCCAA
ACAGCCCAAGGAGACACCCAAGAGCTTCAGCTTTGATTACTCCTACTGGTCACATACCTCGCCGGAGGAC
ATCAACTATGCCTCTCAGAAGCAGGTCTACAGGGACATTGGGGAAGAGATGCTACAGCATGCCTTTGAGG
GCTACAATGTGTGCATCTTTGCCTATGGGCAGACGGGGGCCGGCAAGTCCTACACCATGATGGGGAAACA
GGAGAAGGACCAGCAAGGCATCATTCCACAGCTCTGCGAAGACCTCTTCTCTCGAATCAACGACACCACC
AACGACAACATGTCCTACTCTGTGGAGGTCAGCTACATGGAGATTTACTGTGAGCGAGTCCGTGACCTCC
TGAACCCCAAGAACAAAGGCAACCTGCGTGTGAGGGAGCACCCTCTGCTGGGGCCTTATGTGGAGGACCT
CTCCAAGCTGGCTGTAACCTCCTACAATGACATCCAGGACCTCATGGACTCAGGGAACAAGGCCAGGACT
GTGGCGGCCACAAACATGAATGAGACCAGCAGCCGTTCTCACGCAGTCTTCAACATCATCTTTACCCAGA
AGCGCCATGATGCAGAGACCAACATCACCACAGAGAAAGTGAGCAAAATCAGCCTGGTGGACCTGGCAGG
CAGTGAACGAGCCGACTCCACAGGAGCCAAGGGCACGCGACTCAAGGAGGGGGCCAACATCAACAAGTCT
TTGACCACCCTGGGAAAGGTCATCTCTGCTCTGGCTGAAATGGACTCTGGACCCAACAAGAACAAGAAAA
AGAAGAAGACAGATTTCATCCCTTACCGAGACTCCGTATTGACATGGCTTCTCCGGGAAAACCTCGGTGG
CAACTCAAGGACAGCCATGGTGGCAGCCCTGAGCCCTGCGGACATCAACTATGATGAGACCCTCAGCACA
CTGAGATATGCAGATCGGGCCAAACAAATCCGCTGCAATGCCATCATCAATGAAGACCCCAACTCTAGAG
GTGGCGGGGGCAGTGGGGGAGGGGGAAGTGGAGGCGGCGGTTCTGGCGGGGGAGGCTCCGGTGGCGGGGG
GAGCGGGGGTGGGAGTAAGCTTGTGAGCAAGGGCGAGGAGCTGTTCACCGGGGTGGTGCCCATCCTGGTC
GAGCTGGACGGCGACGTAAACGGCCACAAGTTCAGCGTGTCCGGCGAGGGCGAGGGCGATGCCACCTACG
GCAAGCTGACCCTGAAGTTGATCTGCACCACCGGCAAGCTGCCCGTGCCCTGGCCCACCCTCGTGACCAC
CCTCGGCTACGGCCTGCAGTGCTTCGCCCGCTACCCCGACCACATGAAGCAGCACGACTTCTTCAAGTCC
GCCATGCCCGAAGGCTACGTCCAGGAGCGCACCATCTTCTTCAAGGACGACGGCAACTACAAGACCCGCG
CCGAGGTGAAGTTCGAGGGCGACACCCTGGTGAACCGCATCGAGCTGAAGGGCATCGACTTCAAGGAGGA
CGGCAACATCCTGGGGCACAAGCTGGAGTACAACTACAACAGCCACAACGTCTATATCATGGCCGACAAG
CAGAAGAACGGCATCAAGGCAAACTTCAAGATCCGCCACAACATCGAGGACGGCGGCGTGCAGCTCGCCG
ACCACTACCAGCAGAACACCCCCATCGGCGACGGCCCCGTGCTGCTGCCCGACAACCACTACCTGAGCTA
CCAGTCCAAACTGAGCAAAGACCCCAACGAGAAGCGCGATCACATGGTCCTGCTGGAGTTCGTGACCGCC
GCCGGGATCACTCTCGGCATGGACGAGCTGTACAAGGCTAGCGGAGGCGGTGGCTCAGGCGGAGGAGGGT
CAGGAGGGGGAGGCAGTGGCGGGGGCGGCTCTGGAGGAGGGGGTTCTGGTGGTGGTAGCTACGTAGATCT
GAGCGGCCTGACCCTGCAGGAATTCAGCTCCCCGAAACGCCCTAAGCTGCTGCGTGAATATTACGATTGG
CTGGTTGATAACAGCTTTACCCCATATCTGGTGGTGGATGCCACATACCTGGGCGTGAACGTGCCCGTGG
AGTATGTGAAAGACGGTCAGATCGTGCTGAATCTGTCTGCAAGTGCGACCGGCAACCTGCAACTGACAAA
TGATTTTATCCAGTTCAACGCCCAGTTTAAGGGCGTGTCTCGTGAACTGTATATCCCGATGGGTGCCGCT
CTGGCCATTTACGCTCGCGAGAACGGCGATGGTGTGATGTTCGAACCAGAAGAAATCTATGACGAGCTGA
ATATTGGTTAAACCGGTCCTAGATAAGTAATGATCATAATCAGCCATATCACATCTGTAGAGGTTTTACT
TGCTTTAAAAAACCTCCCACACCTCCCCCTGAACCTGAAACATAAAATGAATGCAATTGTTGTTGTTAAC
TTGTTTATTGCAGCTTATAATGGTTACAAATAAAGCAATAGCATCACAAATTTCACAAATAAAGCATTTT
TTTCACTGCATTCTAGTTGTGGTTTGTCCAAACTCATCAATGTATCTTATCATGTCTGGATCAATTCGTA
ATCATGTCATAGCTGTTTCCTGTGTGAAATTGTTATCCGCTCACAATTCCACACAACATACGAGCCGGAA
GCATAAAGTGTAAAGCCTGGGGTGCCTAATGAGTGAGCTAACTCACATTAATTGCGTTGCGCTCACTGCC
CGCTTTCCAGTCGGGAAACCTGTCGTGCCAGCTGCATTAATGAATCGGCCAACGCGCGGGGAGAGGCGGT
TTGCGTATTGGGCGCTCTTCCGCTTCCTCGCTCACTGACTCGCTGCGCTCGGTCGTTCGGCTGCGGCGAG
CGGTATCAGCTCACTCAAAGGCGGTAATACGGTTATCCACAGAATCAGGGGATAACGCAGGAAAGAACAT
GTGAGCAAAAGGCCAGCAAAAGGCCAGGAACCGTAAAAAGGCCGCGTTGCTGGCGTTTTTCCATAGGCTC
CGCCCCCCTGACGAGCATCACAAAAATCGACGCTCAAGTCAGAGGTGGCGAAACCCGACAGGACTATAAA
GATACCAGGCGTTTCCCCCTGGAAGCTCCCTCGTGCGCTCTCCTGTTCCGACCCTGCCGCTTACCGGATA
CCTGTCCGCCTTTCTCCCTTCGGGAAGCGTGGCGCTTTCTCATAGCTCACGCTGTAGGTATCTCAGTTCG
GTGTAGGTCGTTCGCTCCAAGCTGGGCTGTGTGCACGAACCCCCCGTTCAGCCCGACCGCTGCGCCTTAT
CCGGTAACTATCGTCTTGAGTCCAACCCGGTAAGACACGACTTATCGCCACTGGCAGCAGCCACTGGTAA
CAGGATTAGCAGAGCGAGGTATGTAGGCGGTGCTACAGAGTTCTTGAAGTGGTGGCCTAACTACGGCTAC
ACTAGAAGAACAGTATTTGGTATCTGCGCTCTGCTGAAGCCAGTTACCTTCGGAAAAAGAGTTGGTAGCT
CTTGATCCGGCAAACAAACCACCGCTGGTAGCGGTGGTTTTTTTGTTTGCAAGCAGCAGATTACGCGCAG
AAAAAAAGGATCTCAAGAAGATCCTTTGATCTTTTCTACGGGGTCTGACGCTCAGTGGAACGAAAACTCA
CGTTAAGGGATTTTGGTCATGAGATTATCAAAAAGGATCTTCACCTAGATCCTTTTAAATTAAAAATGAA
GTTTTAAATCAATCTAAAGTATATATGAGTAAACTTGGTCTGACAGTTACCAATGCTTAATCAGTGAGGC
ACCTATCTCAGCGATCTGTCTATTTCGTTCATCCATAGTTGCCTGACTCCCCGTCGTGTAGATAACTACG
ATACGGGAGGGCTTACCATCTGGCCCCAGTGCTGCAATGATACCGCGAGACCCACGCTCACCGGCTCCAG
ATTTATCAGCAATAAACCAGCCAGCCGGAAGGGCCGAGCGCAGAAGTGGTCCTGCAACTTTATCCGCCTC
CATCCAGTCTATTAATTGTTGCCGGGAAGCTAGAGTAAGTAGTTCGCCAGTTAATAGTTTGCGCAACGTT
GTTGCCATTGCTACAGGCATCGTGGTGTCACGCTCGTCGTTTGGTATGGCTTCATTCAGCTCCGGTTCCC
AACGATCAAGGCGAGTTACATGATCCCCCATGTTGTGCAAAAAAGCGGTTAGCTCCTTCGGTCCTCCGAT
CGTTGTCAGAAGTAAGTTGGCCGCAGTGTTATCACTCATGGTTATGGCAGCACTGCATAATTCTCTTACT
GTCATGCCATCCGTAAGATGCTTTTCTGTGACTGGTGAGTACTCAACCAAGTCATTCTGAGAATAGTGTA
TGCGGCGACCGAGTTGCTCTTGCCCGGCGTCAATACGGGATAATACCGCGCCACATAGCAGAACTTTAAA
AGTGCTCATCATTGGAAAACGTTCTTCGGGGCGAAAACTCTCAAGGATCTTACCGCTGTTGAGATCCAGT
TCGATGTAACCCACTCGTGCACCCAACTGATCTTCAGCATCTTTTACTTTCACCAGCGTTTCTGGGTGAG
CAAAAACAGGAAGGCAAAATGCCGCAAAAAAGGGAATAAGGGCGACACGGAAATGTTGAATACTCATACT
CTTCCTTTTTCAATATTATTGAAGCATTTATCAGGGTTATTGTCTCATGAGCGGATACATATTTGAATGT
ATTTAGAAAAATAAACAAATAGGGGTTCCGCGCACATTTCCCCGAAAAGTGCCACCTGACGTCTAAGAAA
CCATTATTATCATGACATTAACCTATAAAAATAGGCGTATCACGAGGCCCTTTCGTCTCGCGCGTTTCGG
TGATGACGGTGAAAACCTCTGACACATGCAGCTCCCGGAGACGGTCACAGCTTGTCTGTAAGCGGATGCC
GGGAGCAGACAAGCCCGTCAGGGCGCGTCAGCGGGTGTTGGCGGGTGTCGGGGCTGGCTTAACTATGCGG
CATCAGAGCAGATTGTACTGAGAGTGCACCATATGCGGTGTGAAATACCGCACAGATGCGTAAGGAGAAA
ATACCGCATCAGGCGCCATTCGCCATTCAGGCTGCGCAACTGTTGGGAAGGGCGATCGGTGCGGGCCTCT
TCGCTATTACGCCAGCTGGCGAAAGGGGGATGTGCTGCAAGGCGATTAAGTTGGGTAACGCCAGGGTTTT
CCCAGTCACGACGTTGTAAAACGACGGCCAGTGCCAAGTTGGGATCTTTGCATTGGCCCACGGCTCTCAG
GATGGGGATGCTCCCCTTCAGCACCCGGTTCCCCTTGGAAACTGATGGTCCTGGCTCTGTGGCATGGCAG
TGGCACTGTGAGGAGCCCCCTACCAGCAGCACACAGTGGGGTTGGCACTGCCACGCTCCGGATGCCGCGC
TCTGATCCAACCCCATAATCAAGGGAACCCGAATTGCCCCATCATTGCCCCCACCACCCCCATCCTGCCG
GGCCCTCACACCCCACGCTGCCTTCTGGTGACATTCCCCAGCCCAAACCCACGGCTTCATGGCTACCGCG
GGGCATTTCCCATTGCCGCCCCATTATCAGCTCTGCACACCTCCCGCTGTACCCATGCCTCGTGGCTGCC
CTTCTTTGACGTATAATCTTCTAATTAATACCCGGCCTTGTCAAAGTGGAGCACAAACGTTAATTAATTC
CCCAGCAGGCAGGTAATTAACAGTGTGACTCCCTTTTTGCTGCGAGTGGGGCTGATACAGAGAGATGTGG
CACTATGGAGCCCACGGGGTCCTGGCACTGGGTGCCCACGGAGGTCCCCATGTGCTGCAGTGTCACCGCC
TCCGAGGAGACAGTATTGTCCCTGCGGTGTCCCTGCAGCTCAGCTCTGTCCACAGGGCCACCTCCAGTTT
GGAGGGGACACAATGCAGCCCCGATGCAACCCATCCTCGCAGCATCCCAGGGACAAAGACCCCACTGCAA
GACCGCACACAGGGCTGGGTCCCGCTCCCCTAATATCTACAGTGCTTCTTGCATGGCCCCTTAATCAATG
CAGTTAATCAGCATGCGCTCATGCACCGCTCTGGAGCTGCAAAGCCCCTCGCAGCGCTGCTCACCAACAC
CGCGCACCGCCCCGGCCCAGCCTGCAGCACGCGCTGCAAACAGGAAAGAAACAAAATATTGCCCAAATGT
AGGCAAAGGCATTCGGCTGCCTTGACCTCCGCCGGGCCGGGCCCTGCCTGACTCAGCTCCTTACTCAGCG
CTCGCTTCCTCCCTCCGGCTGCCACCGCCGCAGCGCACACCCTGACAAAGAGTGGCCCTTAACGGGCTCT
GAGGTGCACCCAGCAGTGCACTCAGCAGTCCAAGGGCCGGCCTGGAGGTTTGCACCGCTACGTGCTGACA
TTAGCATTGAACTTGGCCCTGGGTAGTGCTGCAGGCCGGGCGGGGTGGGTGTAGAGAGTGCAGCGCGCGT
TGCACCCGGTGCCCCTTCCCCTCCCTTGCATCCCAGCAGGCTGCACCCCAGCACCAGGCCCGTGCATGCA
TGCTCCTGGTGTTATTGCAGCCTGGTGCATGCATGCGTCTTGATGGTGCAGCGCTGTGCATGCATCCTCC
TTGGTGTGTAGCAGTCTAGTGCATGCATACCCCTCGGTGTTATTGCTGCTCTGTGCACGCACGCTCATTG
TATCACTTCATCCCAGTGCATGCACTCACACTGGAGCGATTGCTGCTCGGTGCACGCACACTCATTGTAT
CACTGCAGCTCAGTGGCTGCACGCACACCGGTGTTATTGCTGCTCGGTGCGTGCATGCACATCAGTGTCG
CTGCAGCTCAGTGCATGCACGCTCATTGCCCATCGCTATCCCTGCCTCTCCTGCTGGCGCTCCCCGGGAG
GTGACTTCAAGGGGACCGCAGGACCACCTCGGGGGTGGGGGGAGGGCTGCACACGCGGACCCCGCTCCCC
CTCCCCAACAAAGCACTGTGGAATCAAAAAGGGGGGAGGGGGGATGGAGGGGCGCGTCACACCCCCGCCC
CACACCCTCACCTCGAGGTGAGCCCCACGTTCTGCTTCACTCTCCCCATCTCCCCCCCCTCCCCACCCCC
AATTTTGTATTTATTTATTTTTTAATTATTTTGTGCAGCGATGGGGGCGGGGGGGGGG
